Addgene plasmid #8604: pBJ1 neo-mo FceRI beta
Depositing lab: Jean Kinet. Depositing organization: Beth Israel Deaconess Medical Center. Publication: Complete structure of the mouse mast cell receptor for IgE (Fc epsilon RI) and surface expression of chimeric receptors (rat-mouse-human) on transfected cells. Ra C, Jouvin MH, Kinet JP. J Biol Chem 1989 Sep 15;264(26):15323-7. PubMed 2527850.
Backbone
  Vector backbone: pBJ1 neo
  Backbone manufacturer: Marc M Davis
  Backbone size w/o insert (bp): 6600
  Vector type: Mammalian Expression
  Selectable markers: Neomycin (select with G418)
Growth in bacteria
  Bacterial resistance: Ampicillin, 100 μg/mL
  Growth temperature: 37°C
  Growth strain: DH5alpha
  Copy number: High Copy
Gene/Insert
  Gene/Insert name: mouse Fc epsilon RI beta cDNA (alt names: high affinity receptor I for IgE beta chain; membrane-spanning 4-domains)
  Species: M. musculus (mouse)
  Insert size (bp): 1010
  GenBank ID: J05019
  Entrez Gene: Ms4a2 (a.k.a. FcRB, Fce1b, Fcer1b, Fcrbeta, Ms4a1, fcERI)
  Cloning method: Restriction Enzyme
  Sequencing primers: 5′ SV40pro-F
Terms and licenses: Academic/Nonprofit Terms; Industry Terms: Not Available to Industry
How to cite: pBJ1 neo-mo FceRI beta was a gift from Jean Kinet (Addgene plasmid # 8604 ; http://n2t.net/addgene:8604 ; RRID:Addgene_8604)
