[The description below was written by a language model from this plasmid's Addgene catalogue record.]
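Description:
pBJ1 neo-mo FceRI beta is a mammalian expression plasmid built on the pBJ1 neo backbone (about 6.6 kb without insert) that carries a roughly 1 kb cDNA encoding the mouse beta chain of the high-affinity IgE receptor, Fc epsilon RI (gene Ms4a2, a member of the membrane-spanning 4-domains family). The cDNA was inserted by restriction enzyme cloning. In bacteria the plasmid is maintained at high copy number under ampicillin selection. In mammalian cells a neomycin resistance marker allows transfected cells to be selected with G418, so stable lines can be established as well as transient expression.

The record does not explicitly name the promoter driving the cDNA, and no feature table is available. The only hint is that the listed 5′ sequencing primer anneals in an SV40 promoter region, which suggests SV40-derived regulatory sequence lies upstream of the insert, but the exact promoter architecture, polyadenylation signal and bacterial origin are not stated. No epitope tags, fusions or reporters are recorded, so the insert appears to encode the native beta subunit.

The associated publication determined the complete structure of the mouse mast cell Fc epsilon RI and examined surface expression of chimeric receptors assembled from rat, mouse and human subunits in transfected cells. The construct is therefore suited to supplying the mouse beta chain in co-transfection experiments with the alpha and gamma subunits, to study receptor assembly, cross-species subunit compatibility, surface expression and IgE receptor function.
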