>Addgene plasmid #8604 | pBJ1 neo-mo FceRI beta | addgene partial sequence | sequence record 17112 | 8604 with mFce1b-R 5'-CAGATTGAGGATCAGCATGG
GTTTGCTCCCAGGCTGCCTCTCACCAGATACAATGTGTTTTTTCTTTCGGAGATAATTGACAAAAATCCA
GACAAAACAAACAGCACTGCACCCCAGAATGGATAGCCTAGTTTATAAAGTAAAAGCACTTCTTCATCAA
AGTCTGAAACATAGAGTACGGAGCAGACAATTGTTCCAAAACAAAGGCATATCAAACCAACCAGAATTTG
TGTTGCTCCCAGGAACTCCAACTCTTTCTTCAAAAATGTCCGCCATGTCTGCTTTGGTGGGGCTGCTTTG
GCAGGAGATGCTTCCAAGAGTTCAATGTCAGGTGCACTGGAGGATTCTTGTGGATTTGGGAGAGCAAGAT
CTGCTCTGCTCCTATTTTCTGTGTCCATTTTTTCATTAATTGGGCTATCCAGGAATTCGATATCAAGCTT
ATCGATACCGTCGACCTCGAGGAGCTTGGATCTGTAACGGCGCAGAACAGAAAACGAAACAAAGACGTAG
AGTTGAGCAAGCAGGGTCAGGCAAAGCGTGGAGAGCCGGCTGAGTCTAGGTAGGCTCCAAGGGAGCGCCG
GACAAAGGCCCGGTCTCGACCTGAGCTTTAAACTTACCTAGACGGCGGACGCAGTTCAGGAGGCACCACA
GGCGGGAGGCGGCAGAACGCGACTCAACCGGCGTGGATGGCGGCCTCAGGTAGGGCGGCGGGCGCGTGAA
GGAGAGATGCGAGCCCCTCGATCGAGGAGCTTTTTGCAAAAGCCTAGGCCTCCAAAAAAGCCTCCTCACT
ACTTCTGGAATAGCTCAGAGGCCGAGGCGGCCTCGGCCTCTGCATAAATAAAAAAATTAGTCAGCCATGG
GGCGGANAATGGGCGGAACTGGGCGGAGTTAGGGGCGGGATGGGCGGAGTTAGGGGCGGGACTATGGTTG
CTGACTAATTGAGA
